Addgene plasmid #64195: ROZA-XL YF
Purpose: Fluorescent reporter for ZAP-70 tyrosine kinase activity- Y to F mutated control sequence
Depositing lab: Annemarie Lellouch. Depositing organization: Delegation INSERM Provence - Alpe Cotes d'Azur - Corse. Publication: ROZA-XL, an improved FRET based biosensor with an increased dynamic range for visualizing Zeta Associated Protein 70 kD (ZAP-70) tyrosine kinase activity in live T cells. Cadra S, Gucciardi A, Valignat MP, Theodoly O, Vacaflores A, Houtman JC, Lellouch AC. Biochem Biophys Res Commun. 2015 Feb 28. pii: S0006-291X(15)00357-5. doi: 10.1016/j.bbrc.2015.02.117. PubMed 25735979.
Backbone
  Vector backbone: pCDNA 3.1+
  Backbone manufacturer: invitrogen
  Backbone size w/o insert (bp): 5445
  Total vector size (bp): 1846
  Vector type: Mammalian Expression
  Selectable markers: Neomycin (select with G418)
Growth in bacteria
  Bacterial resistance: Ampicillin, 100 μg/mL
  Growth temperature: 37°C
  Growth strain: DH5alpha
  Copy number: High Copy
Gene/Insert
  Gene/Insert name: ROZA-XL YF
  Species: Synthetic
  Mutation: ROZA-XL tyrosine phosphorylation site mutated to phenylalanine
  GenBank ID: KM979358
  Promoter: CMV
  Cloning method: Restriction Enzyme; 5′ cloning site BamHI (not destroyed); 3′ cloning site EcoRI (not destroyed)
  Sequencing primers: 5′ T7; 3′ Sp6
Resource information
  A portion of this plasmid was derived from a plasmid made by: This construct includes a YFP varient "YPET" that I obtained from PS Daugherty, UC Davis, USA (see reference below) and a monomeric variant of CFP that was obtained from RY Tsien UC San Diego, USA (see reference below)
Terms and licenses: Academic/Nonprofit Terms; Industry Terms: Not Available to Industry
Depositor comments: Reference for CFP: Zacharias DA, Violin JD, Newton AC, Tsien RY (2002). Partitioning of lipid-modified monomeric GFPs into membrane microdomains of live cells. Science 296: 913-916. Reference for YPET, yellow fluorescent protein: A.W. Nguyen, P.S. Daugherty, Evolutionary optimization of fluorescent proteins for intracellular FRET, Nat. Biotechnol. 23 (2005) 355e360
How to cite: ROZA-XL YF was a gift from Annemarie Lellouch (Addgene plasmid # 64195 ; http://n2t.net/addgene:64195 ; RRID:Addgene_64195)
