[The description below was written by a language model from this plasmid's Addgene catalogue record.]
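Description:
ROZA-XL YF is a mammalian expression plasmid built on the pcDNA3.1+ backbone that encodes the non-phosphorylatable control version of ROZA-XL, a genetically encoded FRET biosensor for the activity of the ZAP-70 tyrosine kinase. The synthetic insert was placed between the BamHI and EcoRI sites of the polylinker, both of which remain intact, and is transcribed from the CMV promoter for strong constitutive expression in transfected mammalian cells. The plasmid is propagated in E. coli as a high-copy construct under ampicillin selection, and the backbone's neomycin resistance marker allows G418 selection of stably transfected cells. The flanking T7 and SP6 primer sites can be used to sequence across the insert.

The biosensor contains a monomeric CFP variant and the optimized yellow fluorescent protein YPet, which serve as the FRET pair. In the parental ROZA-XL reporter, phosphorylation of a tyrosine in the sensor by ZAP-70 is read out as a change in FRET. In this YF variant that tyrosine phosphorylation site is replaced by phenylalanine, so the construct should not respond to kinase activity. It therefore serves as a negative control for distinguishing genuine ZAP-70-dependent signals from phosphorylation-independent changes in fluorescence, typically in live T-cell imaging alongside the wild-type sensor. The record does not describe the substrate or phospho-binding domains of the sensor in detail. The listed total vector size is smaller than the stated 5445 bp backbone, so it probably refers to the insert rather than the whole plasmid.
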