>Addgene plasmid #64195 | ROZA-XL YF | addgene partial sequence | sequence record 110391 | CMV-F 5'-CGCAAATGGGCGGTAGGCGTG-3'
CTATATAAGCAGAGCTCTCTGGCTAACTAGAGAACCCACTGCTTACTGGCTTATCGAAATTAATACGACT
CACTATAGGGAGACCCAAGCTTGGTACCGAGCTCGGATCCCGCGGCCGCCACCATGGTGAGCAAGGGCGA
GGAGCTGTTCACCGGGGTGGTGCCCATCCTGGTCGAGCTGGACGGCGACGTAAACGGCCACAGGTTCAGC
GTGTCCGGCGAGGGCGAGGGCGATGCCACCTACGGCAAGCTGACCCTGAAGTTCATCTGCACCACCGGCA
AGCTGCCCGTGCCCTGGCCCACCCTCGTGACCACCCTGACCTGGGGCGTGCAGTGCTTCAGCCGCTACCC
CGACCACATGAAGCAGCACGACTTCTTCAAGTCCGCCATGCCCGAAGGCTACGTCCAGGAGCGTACCATC
TTCTTCAAGGACGACGGCAACTACAAGACCCGCGCCGAGGTGAAGTTCGAGGGCGACACCCTGGTGAACC
GCATCGAGCTGAAGGGCATCGACTTCAAGGAGGACGGCAACATCCTGGGGCACAAGCTGGAGTACAACTA
CATCAGCCACAACGTCTATATCACCGCCGACAAGCAGAAGAACGGCATCAAGGCCCACTTCAAGATCCGC
CACAACATCGAGGACGGCAGCGTGCAGCTCGCCGACCACTACCAGCAGAACACCCCCATCGGCGACGGCC
CCGTGCTGCTGCCCGACAACCACTACCTGAGCACCCAGTCCGCCCTGAGCAAAGACCCCAACGAGAAGCG
CGATCACATGGTCCTGCTGGAGTTCGTGACCGCCGCCCGCATGCATAAACCACATCCGTGGTTTTTTGGC
AAAATCCCCAGAGCCAAGGCAGAAGAAATGCTCAGCAAACAGCGGCATGACGGGGCCTTCCTGATCCGAG
AGAGCGAGAGCGCTCCTGGGGACTTCTCCCTGTCCGTCAAGTTTGGAAATGATGTGCAGCACTTCAAGGT
GCTCCGCGACGGAGCCGGGAAGTATTTCCTGTGGGTGGTGAAGTTTAATTCTTTGAATGAGCTGGTAGAT
TACCACAGATCAACATCCGTGTCCAGGAACCAG
