>Addgene plasmid #64195 | ROZA-XL YF | addgene partial sequence | sequence record 110393 | BGH-rev 5'-TAGAAGGCACAGTCGAGG-3'
AGCTATAGAATAGGGCCCTCTAGATGCATGCTCGAGCGGCCGCCAGTGTGATGGATATCTGCAGAATTCG
ATTTCTAGAAAGCTTAGATCTTTACTTATACAGCTCGTTCATGCCCTCGGTGATGCCGGCGGCGGTCAGG
AACTCCAGCAGCACCATGTGGTCCCGCTTCTCGTTGGGGTCCTTGAACAGGGCGCTCTGGTAGCTCAGGT
AGTGGTTGTCGGGCAGCAGCACGGGGCCGTCGCCGATGGGGGTGTTCTGCTGGTAGTGGTCGGCCAGCTG
CACGCCGCCGTCCTCGATGTTGTGCCGGATCTTGAAGTTGGCCTTGATGCCGTTCTTCTGCTTGTCGGCG
GTGATGTACACGTTGTGGCTGTTGTAGTTGTACTCCAGCTTGTGGCCCAGGATGTTGCCGTCCTCCTTGA
AGTCGATGCCCTTCAGCTCGATCCGGTTCACCAGGGTGTCGCCCTCGAACTTCACCTCGGCCCGGGTCTT
GTAGTTGCCGTCGTCCTTGAAGAAGATGGTCCGCTCCTGCACGTAGCCCTCGGGCATGGCGCTCTTGAAG
AAGTCGTGCTGCTTCATGTGGTCGGGGTACCGGGCGAAGCACTGCACGCCGTAGCCCAGGGTGGTCACCA
GGGTGGGCCAGGGCACGGGCAGCTTGCCGGTGGTGCACAGCAGCTTCAGGGTCAGCTTGCCGTAGGTGGC
GTCGCCCTCGCCCTCGCCGCTCACGCTGAACTTGTGGCCGTTCACGTCGCCGTCCAGCTCCACCAGGATG
GGCACCACGCCGGTGAACAGCTCCTCGCCCTTGCTCACCATGAGCTCCAGTTCCTGGGACACATTCACAA
ACTCCCGGCTGCCTCCCCCGTTATTACCTGCAGACCCGCCATTGTTATTTCCCCCGTTATTGCCTTCTAT
GTCCCGTAAGAATATCTGCTGGTTCCTGGACACGGATGTTGATCTGTGGTAATCTACCAGCTCATTCAAA
